Addgene plasmid #184809: pST44-AP-1 core
Purpose: Bacterial expression of clathrin adaptor AP-1 core complex
Depositing lab: James Hurley. Depositing organization: University of California, Berkeley. Publication: Structural basis for recruitment and activation of the AP-1 clathrin adaptor complex by Arf1. Ren X, Farias GG, Canagarajah BJ, Bonifacino JS, Hurley JH. Cell. 2013 Feb 14;152(4):755-67. doi: 10.1016/j.cell.2012.12.042. PubMed 23415225.
Backbone
  Vector backbone: pST44
  Vector type: Bacterial Expression
Growth in bacteria
  Bacterial resistance: Ampicillin, 100 μg/mL
  Growth temperature: 37°C
  Growth strain: DH5alpha
  Copy number: Low Copy
Gene/Insert
  Gene/Insert name: Hs AP1S3; Hs AP1B1 (1-584); Mm AP1G1 (1-595); Mm AP1M1
  Species: H. sapiens (human), M. musculus (mouse)
  Mutation: AP1S3: S148C; AP1B1: K359R, E476K
  Promoter: T7
  Tag / fusion protein: His6 (N terminal on insert); GST tag (C terminal on insert)
  Cloning method: Restriction Enzyme; 5′ cloning site XbaI (unknown if destroyed); 3′ cloning site XhoI (unknown if destroyed)
  Sequencing primers: 3′ T7-term
Terms and licenses: Academic/Nonprofit Terms; Industry Terms: Not Available to Industry
Depositor comments: AP1S3 in cassette1; 6His-TEVsite-AP1B1 (1-584) in cassette2; AP1G1 (1-595)-TEVsite-GST in cassette3; Mm AP1M1 in cassette4
How to cite: pST44-AP-1 core was a gift from James Hurley (Addgene plasmid # 184809 ; http://n2t.net/addgene:184809 ; RRID:Addgene_184809)
