[The description below was written by a language model from this plasmid's Addgene catalogue record and pLannotate feature annotations shown in this document.]
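Description:
pST44-AP-1 core is a polycistronic bacterial expression plasmid built on the pST44 backbone for co-producing the four subunits of the clathrin adaptor AP-1 core complex in E. coli. A single T7 promoter drives one long transcript that ends at a T7 terminator. Within it sit four translation cassettes, each preceded by its own T7 gene 10 ribosome binding site, so all subunits are made together and can assemble in the cell. The plasmid carries an ampicillin resistance gene (bla) with its own promoter. It replicates from a ColE1/pBR322-type origin accompanied by the bom region and the rop gene, consistent with the low copy number in the catalogue entry.

According to the depositor, cassette 1 holds human AP1S3 (sigma subunit, with an S148C change). Cassette 2 holds human AP1B1 residues 1-584 (K359R and E476K), preceded by a His6 tag and a TEV protease site. Cassette 3 holds mouse AP1G1 residues 1-595, followed by a TEV site and a C-terminal GST. Cassette 4 holds mouse AP1M1. Truncating the two large subunits removes their hinge and appendage regions, leaving the compact core. The feature table shows the same order and tags, with the circular map's numbering starting within cassette 2. The automated annotation assigns the beta fragment to the mouse protein and the gamma fragment to the human protein, the reverse of the catalogue species, which probably reflects the close similarity of these orthologues. Short hits labelled lacZα, SET1, capTEV and 9xHis appear to be linker or tag fragments rather than functional elements.

The His6 and GST tags on different subunits allow sequential affinity purification of intact complex, and TEV cleavage removes both. The record gives the purpose as bacterial expression of the AP-1 core, and the associated work concerns the structural basis of AP-1 recruitment and activation by Arf1.
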