Features (pLannotate 1.2.2; 25 found; start..end, strand, type, name):
      6..1757    +  CDS            Ap1b1 (fragment): AP1B1_MOUSE - Also known as Adtb1. Experimental evidence at protein level: Swiss-Prot protein existence level 1. Subunit of clathrin-associated adaptor protein complex 1 that plays a role in protein sorting in the late-Golgi/trans-Golgi network (TGN) and/or endosomes. The AP complexes mediate both the recruitment of clathrin to membranes and the recognition of sorting signals within the cytosolic tails of transmembrane cargo molecules. From Mus musculus (Mouse).
   1767..1785    -  CDS            lacZα (fragment): LacZα fragment of β-galactosidase; lacZ fragment
   1798..1820    +  RBS            RBS: efficient ribosome binding site from bacteriophage T7 gene 10 (Olins and Rangwala, 1989)
   1826..3610    +  CDS            AP1G1 (fragment): AP1G1_HUMAN - Also known as ADTG, CLAPG1. Experimental evidence at protein level: Swiss-Prot protein existence level 1. Subunit of clathrin-associated adaptor protein complex 1 that plays a role in protein sorting in the late-Golgi/trans-Golgi network (TGN) and/or endosomes. The AP complexes mediate both the recruitment of clathrin to membranes and the recognition of sorting signals within the cytosolic tails of transmembrane cargo molecules. In association with AFTPH/aftiphilin in the aftiphilin/p200/gamma-synergin complex, involved in the trafficking of transferrin from early to recycling en
   3611..3631    +  CDS            TEV site: tobacco etch virus (TEV) protease recognition and cleavage site
   3644..4297    +  CDS            GST26_SCHJA: Experimental evidence at protein level: Swiss-Prot protein existence level 1. GST isoenzymes appear to play a central role in the parasite detoxification system. Other functions are also suspected including a role in increasing the solubility of haematin in the parasite gut. From Schistosoma japonicum (Blood fluke).
   4344..4366    +  RBS            RBS: efficient ribosome binding site from bacteriophage T7 gene 10 (Olins and Rangwala, 1989)
   4374..5642    +  CDS            Ap1m1: AP1M1_MOUSE - Also known as Cltnm. Experimental evidence at protein level: Swiss-Prot protein existence level 1. Subunit of clathrin-associated adaptor protein complex 1 that plays a role in protein sorting in the trans-Golgi network (TGN) and endosomes. The AP complexes mediate the recruitment of clathrin to membranes and the recognition of sorting signals within the cytosolic tails of transmembrane cargo molecules. From Mus musculus (Mouse).
   5665..5714    +  CDS            SET1 (fragment): solubility-enhancement tag derived from T7 phage gene 10B
   5722..5769    +  terminator     T7 terminator: transcription terminator for bacteriophage T7 RNA polymerase
   5836..5927    +  promoter       AmpR promoter: bla
   5928..6785    +  CDS            bla: BLAT_ECOLX - Experimental evidence at protein level: Swiss-Prot protein existence level 1. TEM-type are the most prevalent beta-lactamases in enterobacteria; they hydrolyze the beta-lactam bond in susceptible beta-lactam antibiotics, thus conferring resistance to penicillins and cephalosporins. TEM-3 and TEM-4 are capable of hydrolyzing cefotaxime and ceftazidime. TEM-5 is capable of hydrolyzing ceftazidime. TEM-6 is capable of hydrolyzing ceftazidime and aztreonam. TEM-8/CAZ-2, TEM- 16/CAZ-7 and TEM-24/CAZ-6 are markedly active against ceftazidime. IRT- 4 shows resistance to beta-lactamase in
   6792..6831    +  terminator     fd terminator: central terminator from bacteriophage fd (Otsuka and Kunisawa, 1982)
   6862..7450    +  rep_origin     ori: high-copy-number ColE1/pMB1/pBR322/pUC origin of replication
   7636..7775    -  misc_feature   bom: basis of mobility region from pBR322
   7877..8068    -  CDS            rop: Rop protein, which maintains plasmids at low copy number; rop
   8108..8218    +  CDS            mbeC (fragment): MBEC_ECOLX - Experimental evidence at protein level: Swiss-Prot protein existence level 1. Required for efficient mobilization of ColE1 plasmid and is thus essential to promote the specific transfer of the plasmid during conjugation. Probably functions by inducing DNA bending, helping the MbeA relaxase to melt the DNA around the nic site and cleave the phosphodiester bond. Binds specifically double-stranded DNA (dsDNA) containing the ColE1 oriT but does not recognize the inverted repeat (IR). From Escherichia coli.
   8305..8323    +  promoter       T7 promoter: promoter for bacteriophage T7 RNA polymerase
   8355..8377    +  RBS            RBS: efficient ribosome binding site from bacteriophage T7 gene 10 (Olins and Rangwala, 1989)
   8385..8846    +  CDS            AP1S3: AP1S3_HUMAN - Experimental evidence at protein level: Swiss-Prot protein existence level 1. Subunit of clathrin-associated adaptor protein complex 1 that plays a role in protein sorting in the late-Golgi/trans-Golgi network (TGN) and/or endosomes. The AP complexes mediate both the recruitment of clathrin to membranes and the recognition of sorting signals within the cytosolic tails of transmembrane cargo molecules. Involved in TLR3 trafficking (PubMed:24791904). From Homo sapiens (Human).
   8855..8877    -  CDS            lacZα (fragment): LacZα fragment of β-galactosidase; lacZ fragment
   8886..8908    +  RBS            RBS: efficient ribosome binding site from bacteriophage T7 gene 10 (Olins and Rangwala, 1989)
   8928..8944    +  CDS            capTEV™ (fragment): composite tag for in vivo biotinylation, TEV protease cleavage, and 6xHis tagging
   8957..8973    -  CDS            9xHis (fragment): 9xHis affinity tag
   8973..8991    +  CDS            TEV site (fragment): tobacco etch virus (TEV) protease recognition and cleavage site
>Addgene plasmid #184809 | pST44-AP-1 core | addgene full sequence | sequence record 365328 | Addgene NGS Result
GATCCATGACTGACTCAAAATATTTCACCACGACCAAGAAAGGGGAGATCTTCGAGCTGAAGGCAGAACT
CAACAGTGACAAGAAGGAGAAGAAGAAGGAGGCAGTGAAGAAAGTGATTGCATCGATGACCGTGGGCAAA
GATGTCAGTGCCCTCTTCCCCGATGTGGTCAACTGCATGCAGACGGACAACCTGGAGCTGAAGAAGCTGG
TATACCTCTACTTGATGAATTACGCCAAGAGTCAGCCTGACATGGCCATTATGGCCGTCAACACCTTTGT
GAAGGACTGTGAGGACCCCAACCCCCTCATCCGAGCCCTGGCAGTGCGGACCATGGGCTGCATCCGCGTT
GACAAGATCACAGAGTACCTGTGCGAGCCACTCCGGAAGTGCCTGAAGGACGAGGACCCATATGTGCGCA
AGACAGCAGCTGTGTGCGTGGCCAAGCTCCACGACATCAACGCCCAGCTGGTGGAGGACCAGGGCTTCCT
GGACACCCTTAAAGACCTCATCTCCGACTCTAACCCCATGGTGGTGGCCAATGCAGTGGCAGCGCTCTCA
GAAATTGCCGAGTCTCACCCCAGCAGCAACCTGCTCGATCTGAACCCACAGTCCATCAACAAGCTGCTGA
CAGCCCTCAATGAGTGCACCGAGTGGGGCCAGATCTTCATCCTGGACTGCCTCGCCAACTATATGCCCAA
GGACGACCGCGAGGCCCAGAGCATCTGTGAGCGGGTCACCCCCAGGCTCTCCCATGCCAACTCCGCTGTG
GTGCTCTCTGCTGTGAAGGTGCTGATGAAGTTCATGGAGATGTTGTCTAAGGACTTGGACTACTACGGCA
CACTGCTCAAGAAGCTGGCCCCACCCCTGGTCACACTGCTGTCAGCCGAGCCAGAGCTGCAGTATGTGGC
CCTGCGCAACATCAATCTCATCGTGCAGAAAAGGCCTGAGATCCTGAAGCATGAGATGAAGGTGTTCTTC
GTGAAGTACAACGACCCTATCTACGTGAAGCTGGAGAAGCTGGACATCATGATCCGCCTGGCCTCTCAGG
CCAACATCGCCCAGGTGTTGGCAGAGCTGAGAGAGTACGCAACAGAAGTGGATGTGGACTTTGTACGGAA
GGCTGTGCGTGCTATTGGCCGCTGCGCCATCAAGGTGGAGCAATCTGCGGAGCGCTGTGTGAGCACGCTG
CTCGACCTCATCCAGACCAAGGTCAACTATGTGGTCCAGGAGGCCATCGTGGTCATCAAGGACATCTTCC
GCAAGTACCCCAACAAGTATGAGAGTGTGATTGCCACACTGTGTGAGAATCTGGACTCCCTGGATGAGCC
TGAGGCCCGGGCTGCCATGATCTGGATTGTGGGCGAGTACGCGGAACGGATCGACAACGCAGATGAGCTG
CTGGAGAGCTTCCTCGAGGGCTTCCATGACAAGAGCACACAGGTCCAGCTGCAGCTGCTGACAGCCATTG
TGAAACTCTTTCTAAAGAAGCCAACAGAGACCCAGGAGCTGGTGCAGCAGGTCCTCAGTTTGGCCACTCA
GGACTCAGATAACCCAGACCTGCGGGACCGTGGCTACATCTACTGGCGCCTGCTGTCCACGGACCCGGTG
GCAGCCAAGGAGGTGGTGTTGGCTGAGAAGCCACTCATCTCTGAAGAGACGGACCTCATTGAGCCCACAC
TGTTAGACGAGCTTATCTGCTACATCGGCACGCTGGCTTCCGTCTACCATAAGCCTCCCAGTGCCTTTGT
GGAGGGGTGAAAGCTTCGCCAGGGTTTTCCCAGTCGAGCTCAATAATTTTGTTTAACTTTAAGAAGGAGA
TATACATGCCAGCCCCCATCAGATTGCGGGAGCTGATCCGGACCATCCGGACAGCCCGAACCCAAGCTGA
GGAACGAGAAATGATCCAGAAAGAATGTGCTGCAATCCGGTCCTCATTTAGAGAAGAAGACAATACATAC
CGGTGTCGGAATGTGGCAAAGTTACTATATATGCACATGCTGGGCTACCCTGCTCACTTTGGACAGTTGG
AGTGCCTCAAGCTAATCGCCTCACAAAAATTCACAGACAAACGCATTGGCTATTTAGGAGCAATGCTATT
ATTAGATGAAAGACAAGATGTGCATCTTCTCATGACCAACTGTATCAAGAATGATCTTAATCATAGCACG
CAGTTTGTGCAGGGGCTAGCACTTTGTACCCTCGGCTGCATGGGCTCCTCGGAGATGTGCAGAGATCTTG
CGGGAGAGGTAGAAAAGCTTCTGAAAACCTCCAACTCTTACTTAAGAAAAAAGGCAGCACTGTGTGCTGT
TCACGTCATCAGGAAGGTTCCTGAACTTATGGAGATGTTTTTACCAGCAACAAAAAATTTATTGAATGAG
AAGAACCATGGTGTCCTTCACACGTCTGTAGTCCTCCTCACAGAGATGTGTGAACGGAGCCCAGACATGC
TCGCACATTTCAGAAAGCTTGTGCCCCAATTAGTTCGTATTCTAAAGAACCTCATCATGTCCGGATATTC
CCCAGAACATGATGTCTCTGGTATCAGTGACCCCTTTTTGCAGGTACGAATTTTGCGGTTATTAAGAATT
TTAGGACGGAATGACGATGATTCAAGTGAAGCTATGAATGATATATTAGCACAGGTTGCCACTAATACAG
AGACTAGTAAAAATGTAGGAAATGCTATTCTGTATGAGACGGTTTTGACTATCATGGATATTAAATCAGA
GAGTGGATTGCGAGTTCTAGCCATAAATATTCTTGGTCGATTCTTATTGAACAATGACAAAAATATTAGA
TATGTTGCTCTGACATCTCTGTTGAAGACTGTGCAGACAGATCATAACGCTGTACAGAGGCATAGAAGCA
CAATTGTGGACTGTCTGAAAGATCTGGATGTCTCCATAAAAAGACGTGCAATGGAACTGAGTTTTGCCCT
GGTGAATGGGAATAATATCCGAGGCATGATGAAAGAATTACTTTATTTTCTGGATTCCTGTGAGCCAGAA
TTTAAAGCTGATTGTGCATCTGGAATCTTCCTTGCTGCAGAAAAGTACGCACCTTCCAAACGGTGGCATA
TAGATACAATTATGCGTGTCTTGACAACGGCAGGAAGTTATGTTCGCGATGATGCAGTTCCTAACTTGAT
TCAGTTAATAACCAACAGTGTGGAGATGCACGCTTACACCGTCCAGCGCCTGTACAAGGCGATTCTCGGT
GACTATTCTCAACAACCCTTGGTACAAGTGGCTGCGTGGTGTATAGGTGAATATGGCGATCTTCTTGTGT
CTGGCCAGTGTGAAGAGGAAGAGCCTATTCAGGTGACAGAAGATGAAGTGCTGGATATTTTAGAAAGTGT
CCTGATCTCTAATATGTCCACCTCTGTGACAAGAGGCTATGCTCTCACTGCCATTATGAAGCTGTCTACC
CGATTCACCTGTACTGTAAACCGAATTAAGAAAGTGGTTTCCATCTATGGGAGCAGCATCGACGTAGAAC
TCCAGCAGAGGGCAGTAGAGTACAACGCACTTTTTAAGAAGTATGACCACATGAGGTCTGCCCTACTTGA
AAGAATGCCTGTCATGGAAAAAGTGACCACAAATGGCCCTGAAAACCTGTATTTTCAGGGCGCCATGGGA
TCCATGTCCCCTATACTAGGTTATTGGAAAATTAAGGGCCTTGTGCAACCCACTCGACTTCTTTTGGAAT
ATCTTGAAGAAAAATATGAAGAGCATTTGTATGAGCGCGATGAAGGTGATAAATGGCGAAACAAAAAGTT
TGAATTGGGTTTGGAGTTTCCCAATCTTCCTTATTATATTGATGGTGATGTTAAATTAACACAGTCTATG
GCCATCATACGTTATATAGCTGACAAGCACAACATGTTGGGTGGTTGTCCAAAAGAGCGTGCAGAGATTT
CAATGCTTGAAGGAGCGGTTTTGGATATTAGATACGGTGTTTCGAGAATTGCATATAGTAAAGACTTTGA
AACTCTCAAAGTTGATTTTCTTAGCAAGCTACCTGAAATGCTGAAAATGTTCGAAGATCGTTTATGTCAT
AAAACATATTTAAATGGTGATCATGTAACCCATCCTGACTTCATGTTGTATGACGCTCTTGATGTTGTTT
TATACATGGACCCAATGTGCCTGGATGCGTTCCCAAAATTAGTTTGTTTTAAAAAACGTATTGAAGCTAT
CCCACAAATTGATAAGTACTTGAAATCCAGCAAGTATATAGCATGGCCTTTGCAGGGCTGGCAAGCCACG
TTTGGTGGTGGCGACCATCCTCCAAAAATCGATTAAGGTACCAGCGGATAACAATTTCACATCCGGAAAT
AATTTTGTTTAACTTTAAGAAGGAGATATACATATGTCCGCCAGCGCCGTCTACGTACTGGATCTGAAGG
GCAAGGTGCTCATCTGCAGGAACTACCGTGGGGATGTGGACATGTCAGAGGTGGAGCACTTCATGCCCAT
TCTGATGGAGAAGGAGGAGGAGGGCATGCTGTCACCTATCTTGGCCCATGGTGGCGTTCGTTTCATGTGG
ATTAAGCACAACAACCTGTACCTGGTCGCCACTTCAAAAAAGAATGCTTGTGTGTCACTGGTGTTCTCCT
TCCTCTACAAGGTGGTACAGGTCTTCTCCGAGTACTTTAAGGAGTTGGAGGAGGAGAGCATCCGAGACAA
CTTTGTCATCATCTACGAGCTGCTAGATGAACTCATGGACTTTGGCTACCCGCAGACCACTGACAGCAAG
ATCTTGCAGGAGTACATCACTCAGGAAGGCCACAAGCTGGAAACGGGGGCCCCTAGGCCCCCAGCCACAG
TCACCAATGCTGTGTCCTGGCGTTCAGAAGGCATCAAGTATCGGAAGAATGAAGTATTCCTGGATGTCAT
TGAGGCTGTTAACCTCTTGGTCAGTGCCAATGGCAACGTGCTGCGCAGTGAGATTGTGGGTTCCATCAAG
ATGCGGGTCTTCCTCTCAGGCATGCCTGAGTTACGCCTGGGTCTCAATGACAAGGTCCTCTTCGACAACA
CAGGCCGAGGGAAGAGCAAGTCAGTGGAGCTGGAGGATGTGAAATTCCACCAGTGTGTGCGGCTGTCACG
TTTTGAGAACGACCGCACTATCTCCTTCATCCCACCCGACGGAGAGTTTGAACTCATGTCCTACCGCCTC
AACACCCATGTGAAGCCTTTGATCTGGATTGAGTCCGTGATTGAGAAGCATTCCCACAGCCGCATTGAGT
ACATGGTCAAGGCCAAGAGCCAGTTCAAGAGGCGGTCAACAGCCAACAATGTAGAGATCCATATACCAGT
CCCCAACGATGCTGATTCACCCAAGTTCAAGACTACAGTGGGGAGTGTCAAGTGGGTCCCTGAAAACAGT
GAGATCGTGTGGTCCGTCAAGTCCTTTCCGGGTGGCAAGGAGTACCTGATGCGGGCCCACTTTGGCCTTC
CCAGTGTGGAAGCTGAAGACAAGGAGGGAAAGCCCCCCATCAGCGTCAAGTTTGAGATCCCCTACTTCAC
TACCTCTGGCATCCAGGTGCGCTACCTGAAAATCATTGAGAAGAGTGGGTACCAGGCCCTGCCCTGGGTA
CGATATATCACACAGAACGGAGATTATCAGCTCCGGACCCAGTGAACGCGTCTCGAGAGATCCGGCTGCT
AACAAAGCCCGAAAGGAAGCTGAGTTGGCTGCTGCCACCGCTGAGCAATAACTAGCATAACCCCTTGGGG
CCTCTAAACGGGTCTTGAGGGGTTTTTTGCTGAAAGGAGGAACTATATCCGACTAGTAGCCCGCCTAATG
AGCGGGCTTTTTTTTAATTCCCCTATTTGTTTATTTTTCTAAATACATTCAAATATGTATCCGCTCATGA
GACAATAACCCTGATAAATGCTTCAATAATATTGAAAAAGGAAGAGTATGAGTATTCAACATTTCCGTGT
CGCCCTTATTCCCTTTTTTGCGGCATTTTGCCTTCCTGTTTTTGCTCACCCAGAAACGCTCGTGAAAGTA
AAAGACGCAGAGGACCAATTGGGGGCACGAGTGGGATACATAGAACTGGACTTGAATAGCGGTAAAATCC
TTGAGAGTTTTCGCCCTGAAGAGCGTTTTCCAATGATGAGCACTTTCAAAGTTCTGCTATGTGGAGCAGT
ATTATCCCGTGTAGATGCGGGGCAAGAGCAACTCGGACGACGAATACACTATTCGCAGAATGACTTGGTT
GAATACTCCCCAGTGACAGAAAAGCACCTTACGGACGGAATGACGGTAAGAGAATTATGTAGTGCCGCCA
TAACGATGAGTGATAACACTGCGGCGAACTTACTTCTGACAACCATCGGTGGACCGAAGGAATTAACCGC
TTTTTTGCACAATATGGGAGACCATGTAACTCGCCTTGACCGTTGGGAACCAGAACTGAATGAAGCCATA
CCAAACGACGAGCGAGACACCACAATGCCTGCGGCAATGGCAACAACATTACGCAAACTATTAACTGGCG
AACTACTTACTCTGGCTTCACGGCAACAATTAATAGACTGGCTTGAAGCGGATAAAGTTGCAGGACCACT
ACTGCGTTCGGCACTTCCTGCTGGCTGGTTTATTGCTGATAAATCTGGGGCAGGAGAGCGTGGTTCACGG
GGTATCATTGCCGCACTTGGACCAGATGGTAAGCCTTCCCGTATCGTAGTTATCTACACGACGGGTAGTC
AGGCAACTATGGACGAACGAAATAGACAGATTGCTGAAATAGGGGCTTCACTGATTAAGCATTGGTAAAC
CGATACAATTAAAGGCTCCTTTTGGAGCCTTTTTTTTTGGACGGACCGGTAGAAAAGATCAAAGGATCTT
CTTGAGATCCTTTTTTTCTGCGCGTAATCTGCTGCTTGCAAACAAAAAAACCACCGCTACCAGCGGTGGT
TTGTTTGCCGGATCAAGAGCTACCAACTCTTTTTCCGAAGGTAACTGGCTTCAGCAGAGCGCAGATACCA
AATACTGTCCTTCTAGTGTAGCCGTAGTTAGGCCACCACTTCAAGAACTCTGTAGCACCGCCTACATACC
TCGCTCTGCTAATCCTGTTACCAGTGGCTGCTGCCAGTGGCGATAAGTCGTGTCTTACCGGGTTGGACTC
AAGACGATAGTTACCGGATAAGGCGCAGCGGTCGGGCTGAACGGGGGGTTCGTGCACACAGCCCAGCTTG
GAGCGAACGACCTACACCGAACTGAGATACCTACAGCGTGAGCTATGAGAAAGCGCCACGCTTCCCGAAG
GGAGAAAGGCGGACAGGTATCCGGTAAGCGGCAGGGTCGGAACAGGAGAGCGCACGAGGGAGCTTCCAGG
GGGAAACGCCTGGTATCTTTATAGTCCTGTCGGGTTTCGCCACCTCTGACTTGAGCGTCGATTTTTGTGA
TGCTCGTCAGGGGGGCGGAGCCTATGGAAAAACGCCAGCAACGCGGCCTTTTTACGGTTCCTGGCCTTTT
GCTGGCCTTTTGCTCACATGTTCTTTCCTGCGTTATCCCCTGATTCTGTGGATAACCGTATTACCGCCTT
TGAGTGAGCTGATACCGCTCGCCGCAGCCGAACGACCGAGCGCAGCGAGTCAGTGAGCGAGGAAGCGGAA
GAGCGCCTGATGCGGTATTTTCTCCTTACGCATCTGTGCGGTATTTCACACCGCAATGGTGCACTCTCAG
TACAATCTGCTCTGATGCCGCATAGTTAAGCCAGTATACACTCCGCTATCGCTACGTGACTGGGTCATGG
CTGCGCCCCGACACCCGCCAACACCCGCTGACGCGCCCTGACGGGCTTGTCTGCTCCCGGCATCCGCTTA
CAGACAAGCTGTGACCGTCTCCGGGAGCTGCATGTGTCAGAGGTTTTCACCGTCATCACCGAAACGCGCG
AGGCAGCTGCGGTAAAGCTCATCAGCGTGGTCGTGAAGCGATTCACAGATGTCTGCCTGTTCATCCGCGT
CCAGCTCGTTGAGTTTCTCCAGAAGCGTTAATGTCTGGCTTCTGATAAAGCGGGCCATGTTAAGGGCGGT
TTTTTCCTGTTTGGTCACTGATGCCTCCGTGTAAGGGGGATTTCTGTTCATGGGGTAATGATACCGATGA
AACGAGAGAGGATGCTCACGATACGGGTTACTGATGATGAACATGCCCGGTTACTGGAACGTTGTGAGGG
TAAACAACTGGCGGTATGGATGCGGCGGGACCAGAGAAAAATCACTCAGGGTCAATGCCAGCGCTTCGTT
AATACAGATGTAGGTGTTGGCACCATGCATCGATCCCGCGAAATTAATACGACTCACTATAGGGAGACCA
CAACGGTTTCCCTCTAGAAATAATTTTGTTTAACTTTAAGAAGGAGATATACATATGATACATTTCATAT
TGCTCTTCAGTCGACAAGGGAAATTACGGCTACAGAAATGGTACATCACTCTCCCTGATAAAGAGAGGAA
GAAGATCACCCGGGAAATTGTTCAGATTATTCTCTCCCGTGGTCACAGGACAAGCAGTTTTGTTGACTGG
AAGGAGCTAAAACTTGTTTATAAAAGGTATGCTAGTTTATATTTTTGCTGTGCAATAGAAAATCAGGACA
ATGAACTCTTGACGCTAGAGATTGTGCATCGTTACGTGGAGCTGCTGGACAAATATTTTGGAAATGTCTG
TGAGCTGGATATTATCTTTAATTTTGAAAAGGCTTATTTCATCCTGGACGAGTTTATAATAGGTGGGGAA
ATTCAGGAAACATCCAAGAAAATTGCTGTCAAAGCCATTGAAGACTCTGATATGTTACAGGAGGTCAGTA
CGGTTTGCCAAACCATGGGAGAAAGATGAAGATCTTGTAAAACGACGGCCAGTGAATTCAATAATTTTGT
TTAACTTTAAGAAGGAGATATACATATGGGCAGCAGCCATCATCATCATCATCACAGCAGCGGATCTGGT
GGTGGTGGTGGTGAAAACCTGTACTTCCAGG
